>Addgene plasmid #109529 | actc1b-mKate2-Rac1 | depositor full sequence | sequence record 206466 | Full Sequence
CCACCTAAATTGTAAGCGTTAATATTTTGTTAAAATTCGCGTTAAATTTTTGTTAAATCAGCTCATTTTT
TAACCAATAGGCCGAAATCGGCAAAATCCCTTATAAATCAAAAGAATAGACCGAGATAGGGT
[37 nt withheld, positions 133-169]
AAAGAACGTGGACTCCAACGTCAAAGG
[32 nt withheld, positions 197-228]
GCTGGCTAAGAACTCATCAGCCTCCCCGGTCCATCTACCCACGTACCAATGCACCAATTGGCCACAATGA
CGGCTACTACATGGTGCCATTCCTTCCTCTTTATAGGAATGGAGACTACCTCCTGTCCAACAAGGCTCTT
GGATACGAGTACGCCTACCTGTTGGACCCAGGTCATTGCACAACACCAGAAATGCCCTCTGATCTGCAAA
AGACGTGAATATCTGTTCAGACACCCATATCCACTCTGTTCCACACAGGTCAGAGGTTTGTCCAGGAGTT
CTTGACAGAGGTGTAAAAAGTACTCAAAAATTTTACTCAAGTGAAAGTACAAGTACTTAGGGAAAATTTT
ACTCAATTAAAAGTAAAAGTATCTGGCTAGAATCTTACTTGAGTAAAAGTAAAAAAGTACTCCATTAAAA
TTGTACTTGAGTATTAAGGAAGTAAAAGTAAAAGCAAGAAAGAAAACTAGAGATTCTTGTTTAAGCTTTT
AATCTCAAAAAACATTAAATGAAATGCATACAAGGTTTTATCCTGCTTTAGAACTGTTTGTATTTAATTA
TCAAACTATAAGACAGACAATCTAATGCCAGTACACGCTACTCAAAGTTGTAAAACCTCAGATTTAACTT
CAGTAGAAGCTGATTCTCAAAATTGTTAGTGTCAAGCCTAGCTCTTTTGGGGCTGAAAAGCAATCCTGCA
GTGCTGAAAAGCCTCTCACAGGCAGCCGATGCGGGAAGAGGTGTATTAGTCTTGATAGAGAGGCTGCAAA
TAGCAGGAAACGTGAGCAGAGACTCCCTGGTGTCTGAAACACAGGCCAGATGGGCCCTCGAGCAGGAAAC
AGCTATGACCATGATTACGCCAAGCTATCAACTTTGTATAGAAAAGTTGGCACGCGCAGATTCCGTGTGG
GCCTGGTAATATCTTACCATTTTAAGCTATTTTAAGATTAGGGAAAAAAATTAAATAAAACTACTTTAAA
ATTACTTTCCTTAAAAAGCAACATATTTATTTAGTTTTTGTTTAACTGGCTCAAGATTGTAATATTTTAC
TTTTACATGTTTTTTTTAAGTACCTAAATGTGTTCAAAAGTAAAGTATGTTATTGTTTTTTTTTTTTTAA
TGTTAGCTAAGCTTTAAATTGTAATATATTACTTTTAAAAGTGACTTTTTAAAAATGTAAATAAAAAAGT
AACTATAAATGTGTAATGCATGTTATTTCTGTGGGTTTTTTAATTTTCATCTCAACTGGGCTTACAATTT
TAACATAATAAAAATCAAATCAAATCAAATCAGGCCCTTATTTGTCACATACACTCTTGTATACTGAAAT
AAACTAAATGTTGAGAAAAATTTAAATACACCAAAATAACGCATACCTTTTTTGTAATTACCTAAGTAAA
ACATTTAGTTCCTTTTTTAAGTGACTCAAGATTGTAATCTATTAATTGTAAAAGATAAAACTAGTGATCA
ATCTGACGTGCTTCTATGCAGCCTGTGAGATTAATTGTGATGTTTAATTATTAAACAATTTAAATGGATC
AAACATTTCACATGTGCTTATTGTGTCCAACAAAACCAGCAGAAGCACTTAAAAATATTGCATGACAACA
TGAGTTTTTAATGTAAATTATATATACTTCCTAAACGAAGTTAATCATATTTTCTAAAATAATAATGTCA
TTGAAATATTTAAATAAATGATAANCTTTAGTTGATTCAACATAAAATTGAAAGCAATAAGGACTTTTTT
TTTTTTACAGCGGTGAAGCAAAAGCNTGNAAATAATCATATAAATATAATAAATAAATAAATAAAATAAT
GGTTCTTGGTGCAAATATGAACACTTTAAATAAATATAGAATAAATATGATCAATAAGTCATAACGACGT
GTTTTATGTTGATTATAATTTAAACATGTTTCTAACGCAAGTTTTAAAAACTGTTTTAAAGTATTATTTT
AAGTTATAAGATCAATTTGACTCAACATTTTGTAGTGAAAATATGTTGTGTAAAATTAATATAATATACA
CTATAAAAATGCAAGGTTCCACACAATTCATTCATGTTGTCCCAACACAAATCGATTAAGTTAACAAATA
TATGTGGATTGAACATAAAAAATTAAGTTGTCCCAATGAAATCTCAAGAATTGTGTTGTTTCAGCTCATT
TTAAATAAGTAGTTTTAACAAGTAAAAAATAACATATTTTTGAGTGTGTATATATATATATTTATATATT
ACAAAATATAATAATATAAAATGTAAAAGATATAAACCATGCTACATATATTTAAGAGCTATTTTGCACA
TTACTTTTTTGCAAGCCATTTGAGTGTTTTTTTACAAATATATATTAGCTAAATATACAATATCTTAAAT
ATACAATTAATCAGACATGCAAAAAATGCATTTAACCTACATAAAAATACATGATCAACATATGTTTTAT
GCTGATTACAACTAAATCAAACGTAATGAAATTAATTTATAAAAGCGATTTAAATATGTCAATATTTTAA
GTTAAAATCACTTGAAACCTACTATAAATGAACTTAAATTTAAAAAATCTCCTTTAATTCCAATGCAGCA
CTGTTGTTTTTTCAGCTGAGGACCCCCGGTGCAGATGGTTGGCCCCCGGCCCGCTATTCTAAGGAAGCCT
TTCTTAATTTTAGGGCGGCGCTGCATGCGCTCAGATCAGATTCACGGGTGGAGAGGGTTATTTTCTCTTT
TTTATTTTTTCTTGCCTGCTCATATTTGGGCCTGTGTGAACCCCAGGCTCCGCCTCGGCCCCCAGGAGCC
GCTCTTATTTAAAGGGGATCCTCGCCTTCAGTCTTCGTCCCAGTGGAAGCATCAGTCTTGTGATAACAAC
TTGGTGAGTCCTACAGACCAGCGCTCGACTCTAGGCTTTAAATGCATTGATTTCTCTGGATTAGCTACCG
GGAGAGTTTTAACTTTGCTTATTAGTCTTGTGCTTGAACTGCTAGGTTTAAAGAGGGTTTTCTCTAATGC
ATGCATGAAGCGACAGCTGAAAACCAGAAATAGAGCGTTTGTCCTCCTGTTAAACTCTAGCCTTTCTTTG
GCATTTGTCAGTCCGAGTCTTCAGCTGCCGGCAGGAGATTGGGTTTCAGTAACACTTGCTGAGCACAAAC
TACACGTGCTTCCTTCAGATTTAATTCATTATTAATCATTCTAGATTTAAATGATCTTCTTACTCATTGC
TGATTATTTTAGCCTTGCGGAGCAGATTAAATGAGCACGTGTTTATTAAGATTGATTTAAATATAATTAA
TATTTCACCACTGTAGTTTTAAAATTGCCTTCTAAGTCATGGTTGATTTTTAATAGGTATCGGCTCTAAT
TAGATTACTATTTTGGTTTTTAAATGTTATTTCTATTTCATTTGTAGGCTCGTTTTTAATGTGATTTTAT
TAGATTCTAGTTTTAAAATCATCTTTTAGCCTTACTGAGCAGACTGAATGAACATGTTTCATTAAGATTA
ACTTCATTATAGTTAATTATTTAATCATTCTAGTGGATTATAAATCAGCTCTATTTAAATTGATTGTCGT
GTTTATTTCTATTTGATTTTTGATTATTTTTTAAGGTCGTTTTTATGTGATTTTTCCCCGATTCTAATTT
TAAACTAATTGTTTGATTTTTATATGATTCGACTCTTTTTAAATGAATTGTTTTGCTTTTTTTATTGAGC
ATATATATATATTATACAATTTCAATCAACAATTGTTGTGCTTTTTAAATGTTGTTTCTATTTCATTTCT
AGGGTCGATTTTATTCGATTCTAGTTTTAAAATCGTGATTTCTAACTCCTAACCTTACTGAGCAGACTGA
ATGAACATGTTTCATCAAGATTAACTTCATTATAGTTAATTATTGAATCGGGCTAGTGGTTTATAAATCA
GCTCTATTATAAATTAATTGTCATCATTATTTCTATTTAATTTTTATTATTTTTTTAGGATTATTTTTAA
GGGATTTTTTTCACGTTCTAGTTTTAAACTCAATGCTCATTACTGCTCACCCTTGCTGAGCAGTCTTTCG
TTAAGATTAAATTAATTAATAACCCATTCTAGTTTTAAAACAGTGTCTTAAGGCATAGCTGATATTTTAC
AAGTTTACTATTTAATATATCTCCATTTCTTTTTTTAGGGTCGATTTCATCTGATTTGATTAATTTTTAT
TATCTTCACTAAGCTTTTTGTTCTAGGTTTTATTCTCAGTATTATTACTGTTATATTTGAACTGAATTTC
TCCTCATAGTTTATTCATTTTATTTATTTATTTTTTGTTTATTCGCTATTTTGTATTTTAGTTTTTAATT
AGAAATTTTATTAGAATCGTTTTGAACTAGTTTTTATGCACTCTAACATTAATATTAAATCATAACTATT
ATTTTTATTATAATTTATTTGTGTTTATCTTTTTGTGTAGCTTTCATGTGTTTTTATTTTAGTTTTATTA
TGTTTGCATTGAATTTTTTGGACTAGTTTATATAACGATATACAGAAAAGCCATGACAACAAATGTTTTT
ATAATACCTATTAAGTATAAGCTAATCAGATTTCCACTATTCTGTTCAAAGTTAACATTATTAGCCATTC
TGATGGATCATTTGACATTTGTCATATGTCTTTATGAACACTGCTCTTTCAGATGCCACTTTTAAAGCTG
TTTTTTACAGTAAATGAACGTTTATTATTATGACATTATTTCCTAAGGCCTCTAGAGTACAGCAGGATGT
GGCGTGTGCATTACTGTGTAATTATGCTGACTGTAAATGTGCATTTATAGACTGTCAGCATGTCTGACTG
TGCGCTGTTGTGATTTGTCCTGCACAGACCAAGGCAAGTTTGTACAAAAAAGCAGGCTGCCACCATGGTG
AGCGAGCTGATTAAGGAGAACATGCACATGAAGCTGTACATGGAGGGCACCGTGAACAACCACCACTTCA
AGTGCACATCCGAGGGCGAAGGCAAGCCCTACGAGGGCACCCAGACCATGAGAATCAAGGCGGTCGAGGG
CGGCCCTCTCCCCTTCGCCTTCGACATCCTGGCTACCAGCTTCATGTACGGCAGCAAAACCTTCATCAAC
CACACCCAGGGCATCCCCGACTTCTTTAAGCAGTCCTTCCCCGAGGGCTTCACATGGGAGAGAGTCACCA
CATACGAAGACGGGGGCGTGCTGACCGCTACCCAGGACACCAGCCTCCAGGACGGCTGCCTCATCTACAA
CGTCAAGATCAGAGGGGTGAACTTCCCATCCAACGGCCCTGTGATGCAGAAGAAAACACTCGGCTGGGAG
GCCTCCACCGAGACCCTGTACCCCGCTGACGGCGGCCTGGAAGGCAGAGCCGACATGGCCCTGAAGCTCG
TGGGCGGGGGCCACCTGATCTGCAACTTGAAGACCACATACAGATCCAAGAAACCCGCTAAGAACCTCAA
GATGCCCGGCGTCTACTATGTGGACAGAAGACTGGAAAGAATCAAGGAGGCCGACAAAGAGACCTACGTC
GAGCAGCACGAGGTGGCTGTGGCCAGATACTGCGACCTCCCTAGCAAACTGGGGCACAGAGACCCAGCTT
TCTTGTACAAAGTGGCT
[528 nt withheld, positions 5846-6373]
TGTCCACCTCCGGTGAAGAGGAGGAGGAGAAGATGTCTCCTTCTGTGACAACTTTATTATACATAGTTGA
TAATTCACTGGCCGTCGTTTTACGGTACCATCGATGATGATCCAGACATGATAAGATACATTGATGAGTT
TGGACAAACCACAACTAGAATGCAGTGAAAAAAATGCTTTATTTGTGAAATTTGTGATGCTATTGCTTTA
TTTGTAACCATTATAAGCTGCAATAAACAAGTTAACAACAACAATTGCATTCATTTTATGTTTCAGGTTC
AGGGGGAGGTGTGGGAGGTTTTTTAAAGCAAGTAAAACCTCTACAAATGTGGTATGGCTGATTATGATCC
TCTAGATCAGATCTGCGAAGATACGGCCACGGGTGCTCTTGATCCTGTGGCTGATTTTGGACTGTGCTGC
TCGCAGCTGCTGATGAATCACATACTTCCTCCATTTTCTTCCACTGATTGACTGTTATAATTTCCCTAAT
TTCCAGGTCAAGGTGCTGTGCATTGTGGTAATAGATGTGACATGACGTCACTTCCAAAGGACCAATGAAC
ATGTCTGACCAATTTCATATAATGTGAAAACGATTTTCATAGGCAGAATAAATAACATTTAAATTAAACT
GGGCATCAGCGCAATTCAATTGGTTTGGTAATAGCAAGGGAAAATAGAATGAAGTGATCTCCAAAAAATA
AGTACTTTTTGACTGTAAATAAAATTGTAAGGAGTAAAAAGTACTTTTTTTTCTAAAAAAATGTAATTAA
GTAAAAGTAAAAGTATTGATTTTTAATTGTACTCAAGTAAAGTAAAAATCCCCAAAAATAATACTTAAGT
ACAGTAATCAAGTAAAATTACTCAAGTACTTTACACCTCTGGTTCTTGACCCCCTACCTTCAGCAAGCCC
AGCAGATCCACTAGTTCTAGAGCGGCCGCCACCGCGGTGGAGCTCCAGCTTTTGTTCCCTTTAGTGAGGG
TTAATTGCGCGCTTGGCGTAATCATGGTCATAGCTGTTTCCTGTGTGAAATTGTTATCCGCTCACAATTC
CACACAACATACGAGCCGGAAGCATAAAGTGTAAAGCCTGGGGTGCCTAATGAGTGAGCTAACTCACATT
AATTGCGTTGCGCTCACTGCCCGCTTTCCAGTCGGGAAACCTGTCGTGCCAGCTGCATTAATGAATCGGC
CAACGCGCGGGGAGAGGCGGTTTGCGTATTGGGCGCTCTTCCGCTTCCTCGCTCACTGACTCGCTGCGCT
CGGTCGTTCGGCTGCGGCGAGCGGTATCAGCTCACTCAAAGGCGGTAATACGGTTATCCACAGAATCAGG
GGATAACGCAGGAAAGAACATGTGAGCAAAAGGCCAGCAAAAGGCCAGGAACCGTAAAAAGGCCGCGTTG
CTGGCGTTTTTCCATAGGCTCCGCCCCCCTGACGAGCATCACAAAAATCGACGCTCAAGTCAGAGGTGGC
GAAACCCGACAGGACTATAAAGATACCAGGCGTTTCCCCCTGGAAGCTCCCTCGTGCGCTCTCCTGTTCC
GACCCTGCCGCTTACCGGATACCTGTCCGCCTTTCTCCCTTCGGGAAGCGTGGCGCTTTCTCATAGCTCA
CGCTGTAGGTATCTCAGTTCGGTGTAGGTCGTTCGCTCCAAGCTGGGCTGTGTGCACGAACCCCCCGTTC
AGCCCGACCGCTGCGCCTTATCCGGTAACTATCGTCTTGAGTCCAACCCGGTAAGACACGACTTATCGCC
ACTGGCAGCAGCCACTGGTAACAGGATTAGCAGAGCGAGGTATGTAGGCGGTGCTACAGAGTTCTTGAAG
TGGTGGCCTAACTACGGCTACACTAGAAGGACAGTATTTGGTATCTGCGCTCTGCTGAAGCCAGTTACCT
TCGGAAAAAGAGTTGGTAGCTCTTGATCCGGCAAACAAACCACCGCTGGTAGCGGTGGTTTTTTTGTTTG
CAAGCAGCAGATTACGCGCAGAAAAAAAGGATCTCAAGAAGATCCTTTGATCTTTTCTACGGGGTCTGAC
GCTCAGTGGAACGAAAACTCACGTTAAGGGATTTTGGTCATGAGATTATCAAAAAGGATCTTCACCTAGA
TCCTTTTAAATTAAAAATGAAGTTTTAAATCAATCTAAAGTATATATGAGTAAACTTGGTCTGACAGTTA
CCAATGCTTAATCAGTGAGGCACCTATCTCAGCGATCTGTCTATTTCGTTCATCCATAGTTGCCTGACTC
CCCGTCGTGTAGATAACTACGATACGGGAGGGCTTACCATCTGGCCCCAGTGCTGCAATGATACCGCGAG
ACCCACGCTCACCGGCTCCAGATTTATCAGCAATAAACCAGCCAGCCGGAAGGGCCGAGCGCAGAAGTGG
TCCTGCAACTTTATCCGCCTCCATCCAGTCTATTAATTGTTGCCGGGAAGCTAGAGTAAGTAGTTCGCCA
GTTAATAGTTTGCGCAACGTTGTTGCCATTGCTACAGGCATCGTGGTGTCACGCTCGTCGTTTGGTATGG
CTTCATTCAGCTCCGGTTCCCAACGATCAAGGCGAGTTACATGATCCCCCATGTTGTGCAAAAAAGCGGT
TAGCTCCTTCGGTCCTCCGATCGTTGTCAGAAGTAAGTTGGCCGCAGTGTTATCACTCATGGTTATGGCA
GCACTGCATAATTCTCTTACTGTCATGCCATCCGTAAGATGCTTTTCTGTGACTGGTGAGTACTCAACCA
AGTCATTCTGAGAATAGTGTATGCGGCGACCGAGTTGCTCTTGCCCGGCGTCAATACGGGATAATACCGC
GCCACATAGCAGAACTTTAAAAGTGCTCATCATTGGAAAACGTTCTTCGGGGCGAAAACTCTCAAGGATC
TTACCGCTGTTGAGATCCAGTTCGATGTAACCCACTCGTGCACCCAACTGATCTTCAGCATCTTTTACTT
TCACCAGCGTTTCTGGGTGAGCAAAAACAGGAAGGCAAAATGCCGCAAAAAAGGGAATAAGGGCGACACG
GAAATGTTGAATACTCATACTCTTCCTTTTTCAATATTATTGAAGCATTTATCAGGGTTATTGTCTCATG
AGCGGATACATATTTGAATGTATTTAGAAAAATAAACAAATAGGGGTTCCGCGCACATTTCCCCGAAAAG
TG
Features (pLannotate 1.2.2; 21 found; start..end, strand, type, name):
      7..228     -  rep_origin     M13 ori (fragment) (sequence partly withheld): M13 bacteriophage origin of replication; arrow indicates direction of (+) strand synthesis
    228..515     +  CDS            tyr (fragment) (sequence partly withheld): TYRO_ORYLA - Also known as tyro. Experimental evidence at transcript level: Swiss-Prot protein existence level 2. This is a copper-containing oxidase that functions in the formation of pigments such as melanins and other polyphenolic compounds. From Oryzias latipes (Japanese rice fish) (Japanese killifish).
   1097..1117    +  protein_bind   attB4: mutant version of attB; core recombination site for the Gateway® BP reaction BP Clonase™
   2025..2041    -  promoter       copia promoter (fragment): strong promoter from the Drosophila transposable element copia (Sinclair et al., 1986)
   5093..5113    +  protein_bind   attB1: mutant version of attB; core recombination site for the Gateway® BP reaction BP Clonase™
   5123..5818    +  CDS            mKate2: mKate2 is a basic (constitutively fluorescent) red fluorescent protein published in 2009, derived from Entacmaea quadricolor. It is reported to be a rapidly-maturing monomer with moderate acid sensitivity.
   5823..5843    -  protein_bind   attB2: mutant version of attB; core recombination site for the Gateway® BP reaction BP Clonase™
   5846..6418    +  CDS            RAC1 (sequence partly withheld): RAC1_BOVIN - Experimental evidence at protein level: Swiss-Prot protein existence level 1. Plasma membrane-associated small GTPase which cycles between active GTP-bound and inactive GDP-bound states. In its active state, binds to a variety of effector proteins to regulate cellular responses such as secretory processes, phagocytosis of apoptotic cells, epithelial cell polarization, neurons adhesion, migration and differentiation, and growth-factor induced formation of membrane ruffles. Rac1 p21/rho GDI heterodimer is the active component of the cytosolic factor sigma 1, which is involved in sti
   6422..6442    -  protein_bind   attB3: mutant version of attB; core recombination site for the Gateway® BP reaction BP Clonase™
   6446..6466    +  CDS            lacZα (fragment): LacZα fragment of β-galactosidase; lacZ fragment
   6482..6616    -  polyA_signal   SV40 poly(A) signal: SV40 polyadenylation signal
   6639..6722    -  CDS            large T antigen (fragment): large T antigen from SV40 (simian virus 40)
   7288..7328    -  misc_feature   MCS (fragment): pBluescript multiple cloning site
   7341..7359    -  promoter       T3 promoter: promoter for bacteriophage T3 RNA polymerase
   7404..7420    -  protein_bind   lac operator: The lac repressor binds to the lac operator to inhibit transcription in E. coli. This inhibition can be relieved by adding lactose or isopropyl-β-D-thiogalactopyranoside (IPTG). lac repressor encoded by lacI
   7428..7458    -  promoter       lac promoter: promoter for the E. coli lac operon
   7473..7494    -  protein_bind   CAP binding site: CAP binding activates transcription in the presence of cAMP. E. coli catabolite activator protein
   7507..7599    -  CDS            lacI (fragment): lac repressor; lacI; The lac repressor binds to the lac operator to inhibit transcription in E. coli. This inhibition can be relieved by adding lactose or isopropyl-β-D-thiogalactopyranoside (IPTG).
   7782..8370    -  rep_origin     ori: high-copy-number ColE1/pMB1/pBR322/pUC origin of replication
   8541..9401    -  CDS            AmpR: β-lactamase; bla; confers resistance to ampicillin, carbenicillin, and related antibiotics
   9402..9506    -  promoter       AmpR promoter: bla
