>Addgene plasmid #109529 | actc1b-mKate2-Rac1 | addgene full sequence | sequence record 220530 | Addgene NGS Result
GCAAGTTTGTACAAAAAAGCAGGCTGCCACCATGGTGAGCGAGCTGATTAAGGAGAACATGCACATGAAG
CTGTACATGGAGGGCACCGTGAACAACCACCACTTCAAGTGCACATCCGAGGGCGAAGGCAAGCCCTACG
AGGGCACCCAGACCATGAGAATCAAGGCGGTCGAGGGCGGCCCTCTCCCCTTCGCCTTCGACATCCTGGC
TACCAGCTTCATGTACGGCAGCAAAACCTTCATCAACCACACCCAGGGCATCCCCGACTTCTTTAAGCAG
TCCTTCCCCGAGGGCTTCACATGGGAGAGAGTCACCACATACGAAGACGGGGGCGTGCTGACCGCTACCC
AGGACACCAGCCTCCAGGACGGCTGCCTCATCTACAACGTCAAGATCAGAGGGGTGAACTTCCCATCCAA
CGGCCCTGTGATGCAGAAGAAAACACTCGGCTGGGAGGCCTCCACCGAGACCCTGTACCCCGCTGACGGC
GGCCTGGAAGGCAGAGCCGACATGGCCCTGAAGCTCGTGGGCGGGGGCCACCTGATCTGCAACTTGAAGA
CCACATACAGATCCAAGAAACCCGCTAAGAACCTCAAGATGCCCGGCGTCTACTATGTGGACAGAAGACT
GGAAAGAATCAAGGAGGCCGACAAAGAGACCTACGTCGAGCAGCACGAGGTGGCTGTGGCCAGATACTGC
GACCTCCCTAGCAAACTGGGGCACAGAGACCCAGCTTTCTTGTACAAAGTGGCT
[528 nt withheld, positions 755-1282]
TGTCCACCTCCGGTGAAGAGGAGGAGGAGAAGATGTCTCCTTCTGTGACAACTTTATTATACATAGTTGA
TAATTCACTGGCCGTCGTTTTACGGTACCATCGATGATGATCCAGACATGATAAGATACATTGATGAGTT
TGGACAAACCACAACTAGAATGCAGTGAAAAAAATGCTTTATTTGTGAAATTTGTGATGCTATTGCTTTA
TTTGTAACCATTATAAGCTGCAATAAACAAGTTAACAACAACAATTGCATTCATTTTATGTTTCAGGTTC
AGGGGGAGGTGTGGGAGGTTTTTTAAAGCAAGTAAAACCTCTACAAATGTGGTATGGCTGATTATGATCC
TCTAGATCAGATCTGCGAAGATACGGCCACGGGTGCTCTTGATCCTGTGGCTGATTTTGGACTGTGCTGC
TCGCAGCTGCTGATGAATCACATACTTCCTCCATTTTCTTCCACTGATTGACTGTTATAATTTCCCTAAT
TTCCAGGTCAAGGTGCTGTGCATTGTGGTAATAGATGTGACATGACGTCACTTCCAAAGGACCAATGAAC
ATGTCTGACCAATTTCATATAATGTGAAAACGATTTTCATAGGCAGAATAAATAACATTTAAATTAAACT
GGGCATCAGCGCAATTCAATTGGTTTGGTAATAGCAAGGGAAAATAGAATGAAGTGATCTCCAAAAAATA
AGTACTTTTTGACTGTAAATAAAATTGTAAGGAGTAAAAAGTACTTTTTTTTCTAAAAAAATGTAATTAA
GTAAAAGTAAAAGTATTGATTTTTAATTGTACTCAAGTAAAGTAAAAATCCCCAAAAATAATACTTAAGT
ACAGTAATCAAGTAAAATTACTCAAGTACTTTACACCTCTGGTTCTTGACCCCCTACCTTCAGCAAGCCC
AGCAGATCCACTAGTTCTAGAGCGGCCGCCACCGCGGTGGAGCTCCAGCTTTTGTTCCCTTTAGTGAGGG
TTAATTGCGCGCTTGGCGTAATCATGGTCATAGCTGTTTCCTGTGTGAAATTGTTATCCGCTCACAATTC
CACACAACATACGAGCCGGAAGCATAAAGTGTAAAGCCTGGGGTGCCTAATGAGTGAGCTAACTCACATT
AATTGCGTTGCGCTCACTGCCCGCTTTCCAGTCGGGAAACCTGTCGTGCCAGCTGCATTAATGAATCGGC
CAACGCGCGGGGAGAGGCGGTTTGCGTATTGGGCGCTCTTCCGCTTCCTCGCTCACTGACTCGCTGCGCT
CGGTCGTTCGGCTGCGGCGAGCGGTATCAGCTCACTCAAAGGCGGTAATACGGTTATCCACAGAATCAGG
GGATAACGCAGGAAAGAACATGTGAGCAAAAGGCCAGCAAAAGGCCAGGAACCGTAAAAAGGCCGCGTTG
CTGGCGTTTTTCCATAGGCTCCGCCCCCCTGACGAGCATCACAAAAATCGACGCTCAAGTCAGAGGTGGC
GAAACCCGACAGGACTATAAAGATACCAGGCGTTTCCCCCTGGAAGCTCCCTCGTGCGCTCTCCTGTTCC
GACCCTGCCGCTTACCGGATACCTGTCCGCCTTTCTCCCTTCGGGAAGCGTGGCGCTTTCTCATAGCTCA
CGCTGTAGGTATCTCAGTTCGGTGTAGGTCGTTCGCTCCAAGCTGGGCTGTGTGCACGAACCCCCCGTTC
AGCCCGACCGCTGCGCCTTATCCGGTAACTATCGTCTTGAGTCCAACCCGGTAAGACACGACTTATCGCC
ACTGGCAGCAGCCACTGGTAACAGGATTAGCAGAGCGAGGTATGTAGGCGGTGCTACAGAGTTCTTGAAG
TGGTGGCCTAACTACGGCTACACTAGAAGAACAGTATTTGGTATCTGCGCTCTGCTGAAGCCAGTTACCT
TCGGAAAAAGAGTTGGTAGCTCTTGATCCGGCAAACAAACCACCGCTGGTAGCGGTGGTTTTTTTGTTTG
CAAGCAGCAGATTACGCGCAGAAAAAAAGGATCTCAAGAAGATCCTTTGATCTTTTCTACGGGGTCTGAC
GCTCAGTGGAACGAAAACTCACGTTAAGGCATTTTGGTCATGAGATTATCAAAAAGGATCTTCACCTAGA
TCCTTTTAAATTAAAAATGAAGTTTTAAATCAATCTAAAGTATATATGAGTAAACTTGGTCTGACAGTTA
CCAATGCTTAATCAGTGAGGCACCTATCTCAGCGATCTGTCTATTTCGTTCATCCATAGTTGCCTGACTC
CCCGTCGTGTAGATAACTACGATACGGGAGGGCTTACCATCTGGCCCCAGTGCTGCAATGATACCGCGAG
ACCCACGCTCACCGGCTCCAGATTTATCAGCAATAAACCAGCCAGCCGGAAGGGCCGAGCGCAGAAGTGG
TCCTGCAACTTTATCCGCCTCCATCCAGTCTATTAATTGTTGCCGGGAAGCTAGAGTAAGTAGTTCGCCA
GTTAATAGTTTGCGCAACGTTGTTGCCATTGCTACAGGCATCGTGGTGTCACGCTCGTCGTTTGGTATGG
CTTCATTCAGCTCCGGTTCCCAACGATCAAGGCGAGTTACATGATCCCCCATGTTGTGCAAAAAAGCGGT
TAGCTCCTTCGGTCCTCCGATCGTTGTCAGAAGTAAGTTGGCCGCAGTGTTATCACTCATGGTTATGGCA
GCACTGCATAATTCTCTTACTGTCATGCCATCCGTAAGATGCTTTTCTGTGACTGGTGAGTACTCAACCA
AGTCATTCTGAGAATAGTGTATGCGGCGACCGAGTTGCTCTTGCCCGGCGTCAATACGGGATAATACCGC
GCCACATAGCAGAACTTTAAAAGTGCTCATCATTGGAAAACGTTCTTCGGGGCGAAAACTCTCAAGGATC
TTACCGCTGTTGAGATCCAGTTCGATGTAACCCACTCGTGCACCCAACTGATCTTCAGCATCTTTTACTT
TCACCAGCGTTTCTGGGTGAGCAAAAACAGGAAGGCAAAATGCCGCAAAAAAGGGAATAAGGGCGACACG
GAAATGTTGAATACTCATACTCTTCCTTTTTCAATATTATTGAAGCATTTATCAGGGTTATTGTCTCATG
AGCGGATACATATTTGAATGTATTTAGAAAAATAAACAAATAGGGGTTCCGCGCACATTTCCCCGAAAAG
TGCCACCTAAATTGTAAGCGTTAATATTTTGTTAAAATTCGCGTTAAATTTTTGTTAAATCAGCTCATTT
TTTAACCAATAGGCCGAAATCGGCAAAATCCCTTATAAATCAAAAGAATAGACCGAGATAGGGT
[37 nt withheld, positions 4567-4603]
AAAGAACGTGGACTCCAACGTCAAAGG
[32 nt withheld, positions 4631-4662]
GCTGGCTAAGAACTCATCAGCCTCCCCGGTCCATCTACCCACGTACCAATGCACCAATTGGCCACAATGA
CGGCTACTACATGGTGCCATTCCTTCCTCTTTATAGGAATGGAGACTACCTCCTGTCCAACAATGCTCTT
GGATACGAGTACGCCTACCTGTTGGACCCAGGTCATTGCACAACACCAGAAATGCCCTCTGATCTGCAAA
AGACGTGAATATCTGTTCAGACACCCATATCCACTCTGTTCCACACAGGTCAGAGGTTTGTCCAGGAGTT
CTTGACAGAGGTGTAAAAAGTACTCAAAAATTTTACTCAAGTGAAAGTACAAGTACTTAGGGAAAATTTT
ACTCAATTAAAAGTAAAAGTATCTGGCTAGAATCTTACTTGAGTAAAAGTAAAAAAGTACTCCATTAAAA
TTGTACTTGAGTATTAAGGAAGTAAAAGTAAAAGCAAGAAAGAAAACTAGAGATTCTTGTTTAAGCTTTT
AATCTCAAAAAACATTAAATGAAATGCATACAAGGTTTTATCCTGCTTTAGAACTGTTTGTATTTAATTA
TCAAACTATAAGACAGACAATCTAATGCCAGTACACGCTACTCAAAGTTGTAAAACCTCAGATTTAACTT
CAGTAGAAGCTGATTCTCAAAATTGTTAGTGTCAAGCCTAGCTCTTTTGGGGCTGAAAAGCAATCCTGCA
GTGCTGAAAAGCCTCTCACAGGCAGCCGATGCGGGAAGAGGTGTATTAGTCTTGATAGAGAGGCTGCAAA
TAGCAGGAAACGTGAGCAGAGACTCCCTGGTGTCTGAAACACAGGCCAGATGGGCCCTCGAGCAGGAAAC
AGCTATGACCATGATTACGCCAAGCTATCAACTTTGTATAGAAAAGTTGGCACGCGCAGATTCCGTGTGG
GCCTGGTAATATCTTACCATTTTAAGCTATTTTAAGATTAGGGAAAAAAATTAAATAAAACTACTTTAAA
ATTACTTTCCTTAAAAAGCAACATATTTATTTAGTTTTTGTTTAACTGGCTCAAGATTGTAATATTTTAC
TTTTACATGTTTTTTTAAGTACCTAAATGTGTTCAAAAGTAAAGTATGTTATTGTTTTTTTTTTTTAATG
TTAGCTAAGCTTTAAATTGTAATATATTACTTTTAAAAGTGACTTTTTAAAAATGTAAATAAAAAAGTAA
CTATAAATGTGTAATGCATGTTATTTCTGTGGGTTTTTAATTTTCATCTCAACTGGGCTTACAATTTTAA
CATAATAAAAATCAAATCAAATCAAATCAGGCCCTTATTTGTCACATACACTCTTGTATACTGAAATAAA
CTAAATGTTGAGAAAAATTTAAATACACCAAAATAACGCATACCTTTTTTGTAATTACCTAAGTAAAACA
TTTAGTTCCTTTTTTAAGTGACTCAAGATTGTAATCTATTAATTGTAAAAGATAAAACTAGTGATCAATC
TGACGTGCTTCTATGCAGCCTGTGAGATTAATTGTGATGTTTAATTATTAAACAATTTAAATGGATCAAA
CATTTCACATGTGCTTATTGTGTCCAACAAAACCAGCAGAAGCACTTAAAAATATTGCATGACAACATGA
GTTTTTAATGTAAATTATATATACTTCCTAAACGAAGTTAATCATATTTCTAAAATAATAATGTCATTGA
AATATTTAAATAAATGATAAGCTTTAGTTGATTCAACATAAAATTGAAAGCAATAAGGACTTTTTTTTTT
TACAGCGGTGAAGCAAAAGCATGTAATAATCATATAATATAATAAATAAATAAATAAATAATGGCTCTTG
GTGCAAATATGAACACTTTAAATAAATATAGAATAAATATGATCAATAAGTCATAACGATGTGTTTTATG
TTGATTATAATTTAAACATGTTTCTAACGCAAGTTTTAAAAACTGTTTTAAAGTATTATTTTAAGTTATA
AGATCAATTTGACTCAACATTTTGTAGTGAAAATATGTTGTGTAAAATTAATATAATATACACTATAAAA
ATGCAGGGTTCCACACAATACATTAATGTTGTCCCAACACAAATCGATTAAGTTAACAAATATATGTGGA
TTGAACATAAAAAATTAAGTTGTCCCAATGAAATCTCAAGAATTGTGTTGTTTCAGCTCATTTTAAATAA
GTAGTTTTAACAAGTAAAAAATAACATATTTTTGAGTGTGTATATATATATATTACAAAATATAATAATA
TAAAATGTAAAAGATATAAACCATGCTACATATATTTAAGAGCTATTTTGCACATTACTTTTTTGCAAGC
CATTTTAGTGTTTTTTTTACAAATATATATTAGCTAAATATACAATATCTTAAATATACAATTAATCAGA
CATGCAATTAATGCATTTAACCTACATAAAAATACATGATCAACATATGTTTTATGCTGATTACAACTAA
ATCAAACGTAATGAAATTAATTTATAAAAGCGATTTAAATATGTCAATATTTTAAGTTAAAATCACTTGA
AACCTACTATAAATGAACTTAAATTAAAAAAATCTCCTTTAATTCCAATGCAACAGTGTTGTTTTTTCAG
CTGAGGACCCCCGGTGCAGATGGTTGGCCCCCGGCCCGCTATTCTAAGGAAGCCTTTCTTAATTTTAGGG
CGGCGCTGCATGCGCTCAGATCAGATTCACGGGTGGAGAGGGTTATTTTCTCTTTTTTATTTTTTCTTGC
CTGCTCATATTTGGGCCTGTGTGAACCCCAGGCTCCGCCTCGGCCCCCAGGAGCCGCTCTTATTTAAAGG
GGATCCTCGCCTTCAGTCTTCGTCCCAGTGGAAGCATCAGTCTTGTGATAACAACTTGGTGAGTCCTACA
GACCAGCGCTCGACTCTAGGCTTTAAATGCATTGATTTCTCTGGATTAGCTACCGGGAGAGTTTTAACTT
TGCTTATTAGTCTTGTGCTCGAACTGCTAGGTTTAAAGAGTGTTTTCTCTAATGCATGCATGAAGCGACA
GCTGAAAACCAGAAATAGAGCGTTTGTCCTCCTGTTAAACTCTAGCCTTTCTTTGGCATTTGTCAGTCCG
AGTCTTCAGCTGCCGGCAGGAGATTGGGTTTCAGTAACACTTGCTGAGCACAAACTACACGTGCTTTCTT
CAGATTTAATTCATTATTAATCATTCTAGATTTAAATGATGTTCTTACTCATTGCTGATTATTTTAGCCT
TGCGGAGCAGATTAAATGAGCACGTGTTTCATTAAGATTGATTTAAATATAATTAATATTTCACCACTGT
AGTTTTAAAATTGCCTTCTAAGTCATGGTTGATTTTTAATAGGTATCGGCTCTAATTAGATTACTATTTT
GGTTTTTAAATGTTATTTCTATTTCATTTGTAGGCTCGTTTTTAATGTGATTTTATTAGATTCTAGTTTT
AAAATCATCTCTTAGCCTTAATGAGCAGACTGAATGAACATGTTTCATTAAGATTAACTTCATTATAATG
AATTATTTAATCATTCTAGTGGGTTATAAATCAGCTCTATTTAAATTAATTGTCGTGTTTATTTCTATTT
AATTTTTGATTATTTTTTCAGGGTCGTTTTTATGTGATTTTTTCCCGTTTCTAATTTTAAACTAATTGTT
TGATTTTTATATGATTCGACTCTTTTTAAATGAATTGTTTTGCTTTTTTTATTGAGCATATATATATTAT
ACAATTTCAATCAACAATTGTTGTGCTTTTTAAATGTTGTTTCTATTTCATTTCTAGGGTCGATTTTATT
CGATTCTAGTTTTAAAATCGTGATTTTTAACTTCTAACCTTACTGAGCAGACTGAATGAACATGTTTCAT
CAAGATTAACTTCATTATAGTTAATTATTGAATCGTGCTAGTGGTTTATAAATCAGCTCTATTTAAATTA
ATCATCATCATTATTTCTATTTAATTTTTATTATTTCTTTAGGATTATTTTTATGTGATTTTTTTCACGT
TCTAGTTTTAAACTCAATGCTCATTACTGCTCACCCTTGCTGAGCAGTCTTTCGTTAAGATTAAATTAAT
TAATAACCATTCTAGTTTTAAAACAGTGTCTTAAGGCATAGCTGATATTTTACAAGTTTACTATTTAATA
TATCTCCTTTCTTTTTTTAGGGTCGATTTCATCTGATTTGATTAATTTTTATTATCTTCACTAAGCTTTT
TGTTCTAGGTTTTATTCTCAGTATTATTACTGTTATATTTGAACTGAATTTCTCCTCATAGTTTATTCAT
TTTATTTATTTATTTTTTGTTTATTCGCTATTTTGTATTTTAGTTTTTAATTAGAAATTTTATTAGAATC
GTTTTGAACTAGTTTTTATGCACTCTAACATTAATATTAAATCATAACTATTATTTTTATTATAATTTAT
TTGTGTTTATCTTTTTGTGTAGCTTTCATGTGTTTTTATTTTAGTTTTATTATGTTTGCATTGAATTTTT
TGGACTAGTTTATATAACGATATACAGAAAAGCCATGACAACAAATGTTTTTATAATACCTATTAAGTAT
AAGCTAATCAGATTTCCACTATTCTGTTCAAAGTTAACATTATTAGCCATTCTGATGGATCATTTGACAT
TTGTCATATGTCTTTATGAACACTGCTCTTTCAGATGCCACTTTTAAAGCTGTTTTTTACAGTAAATGAA
CGTTTATTATTATGACATTATTTCCTAAGGCCTCTAGAGTACAGCAGGATGTGGCGTGTGCATTACCGTG
TAATTATGCTGACTGTAAATGTGCATTTATAGACTGTCAGCATGTCTGACTGTGCGCTGTTGTGATTGGT
CCTGCACAGACCAAG
Features (pLannotate 1.2.2; 21 found; start..end, strand, type, name):
      2..22      +  protein_bind   attB1: mutant version of attB; core recombination site for the Gateway® BP reaction BP Clonase™
     32..727     +  CDS            mKate2: mKate2 is a basic (constitutively fluorescent) red fluorescent protein published in 2009, derived from Entacmaea quadricolor. It is reported to be a rapidly-maturing monomer with moderate acid sensitivity.
    732..752     -  protein_bind   attB2: mutant version of attB; core recombination site for the Gateway® BP reaction BP Clonase™
    755..1327    +  CDS            RAC1 (sequence partly withheld): RAC1_BOVIN - Experimental evidence at protein level: Swiss-Prot protein existence level 1. Plasma membrane-associated small GTPase which cycles between active GTP-bound and inactive GDP-bound states. In its active state, binds to a variety of effector proteins to regulate cellular responses such as secretory processes, phagocytosis of apoptotic cells, epithelial cell polarization, neurons adhesion, migration and differentiation, and growth-factor induced formation of membrane ruffles. Rac1 p21/rho GDI heterodimer is the active component of the cytosolic factor sigma 1, which is involved in sti
   1331..1351    -  protein_bind   attB3: mutant version of attB; core recombination site for the Gateway® BP reaction BP Clonase™
   1355..1375    +  CDS            lacZα (fragment): LacZα fragment of β-galactosidase; lacZ fragment
   1391..1525    -  polyA_signal   SV40 poly(A) signal: SV40 polyadenylation signal
   1548..1631    -  CDS            large T antigen (fragment): large T antigen from SV40 (simian virus 40)
   2197..2237    -  misc_feature   MCS (fragment): pBluescript multiple cloning site
   2250..2268    -  promoter       T3 promoter: promoter for bacteriophage T3 RNA polymerase
   2313..2329    -  protein_bind   lac operator: The lac repressor binds to the lac operator to inhibit transcription in E. coli. This inhibition can be relieved by adding lactose or isopropyl-β-D-thiogalactopyranoside (IPTG). lac repressor encoded by lacI
   2337..2367    -  promoter       lac promoter: promoter for the E. coli lac operon
   2382..2403    -  protein_bind   CAP binding site: CAP binding activates transcription in the presence of cAMP. E. coli catabolite activator protein
   2416..2508    -  CDS            lacI (fragment): lac repressor; lacI; The lac repressor binds to the lac operator to inhibit transcription in E. coli. This inhibition can be relieved by adding lactose or isopropyl-β-D-thiogalactopyranoside (IPTG).
   2691..3279    -  rep_origin     ori: high-copy-number ColE1/pMB1/pBR322/pUC origin of replication
   3450..4310    -  CDS            AmpR: β-lactamase; bla; confers resistance to ampicillin, carbenicillin, and related antibiotics
   4311..4415    -  promoter       AmpR promoter: bla
   4441..4662    -  rep_origin     M13 ori (fragment) (sequence partly withheld): M13 bacteriophage origin of replication; arrow indicates direction of (+) strand synthesis
   4662..4949    +  CDS            tyr (fragment) (sequence partly withheld): TYRO_ORYLA - Also known as tyro. Experimental evidence at transcript level: Swiss-Prot protein existence level 2. This is a copper-containing oxidase that functions in the formation of pigments such as melanins and other polyphenolic compounds. From Oryzias latipes (Japanese rice fish) (Japanese killifish).
   5531..5551    +  protein_bind   attB4: mutant version of attB; core recombination site for the Gateway® BP reaction BP Clonase™
   6452..6468    -  promoter       copia promoter (fragment): strong promoter from the Drosophila transposable element copia (Sinclair et al., 1986)
