[The description below was written by a language model from this plasmid's Addgene catalogue record and pLannotate feature annotations shown in this document.]
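Description:
actc1b-mKate2-Rac1 is a zebrafish expression plasmid of about 9.5 kb, built by Gateway recombination into the destination vector pDEST-actc1b-mKate2-ccdb. It is propagated in E. coli on a high-copy ColE1/pUC-type origin and selected with ampicillin through the AmpR (β-lactamase) gene and its bla promoter. Other backbone elements are pBluescript-derived remnants: a partial M13 origin, a lac promoter/operator region, a T3 promoter and a fragment of the multiple cloning site.

The payload is a fusion of the monomeric red fluorescent protein mKate2 to the N-terminus of zebrafish Rac1 (rac1a), a small GTPase associated with the plasma membrane that cycles between GTP- and GDP-bound states. In the feature table, mKate2 lies between attB1 and attB2, the Rac1 coding sequence lies between attB2 and attB3, and an SV40 polyadenylation signal follows. This layout is typical of a multisite Gateway assembly. According to the catalogue entry, expression is muscle-specific and driven by the actc1b promoter. That promoter is not annotated as a feature, but the roughly 4 kb unannotated stretch between attB4 and attB1 is where it would be expected to sit. The short "copia promoter" hit in that stretch and the medaka tyrosinase fragment next to the M13 origin are automated similarity matches, and the record does not explain their significance. No transposon arms or other integration elements are annotated.

Two sequence records are available, a depositor sequence and a sequencing result. They differ slightly in length and in start coordinate but carry the same features in the same order. The associated study was an in vivo cell biological screen on T-tubule formation, in which the construct served to visualise Rac1 localisation in zebrafish muscle fibres.
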