Addgene plasmid #109529: actc1b-mKate2-Rac1
Purpose: Muscle specific zebrafish expression of mKate2 fused to Rac1
Depositing lab: Rob Parton. Depositing organization: University of Queensland, Institute for Molecular Bioscience. Publication: In vivo cell biological screening identifies an endocytic capture mechanism for T-tubule formation. Hall TE, Martel N, Ariotti N, Xiong Z, Lo HP, Ferguson C, Rae J, Lim YW, Parton RG. Nat Commun. 2020 Jul 24;11(1):3711. doi: 10.1038/s41467-020-17486-w. PubMed 32709891.
Backbone
  Vector backbone: pDEST-actc1b-mKate2-ccdb
  Vector type: Zebrafish plasmids
Growth in bacteria
  Bacterial resistance: Ampicillin, 100 μg/mL
  Growth temperature: 37°C
  Growth strain: DH5alpha
  Copy number: High Copy
Gene/Insert
  Gene/Insert name: Rac1
  Species: D. rerio (zebrafish)
  Entrez Gene: rac1a (a.k.a. rac1, wu:fd16e02, zgc:55823, zgc:55917, zgc:86934)
  Tag / fusion protein: mKate2 (N terminal on insert)
  Cloning method: Gateway Cloning
Terms and licenses: Academic/Nonprofit Terms; Industry Terms: Not Available to Industry
How to cite: actc1b-mKate2-Rac1 was a gift from Rob Parton (Addgene plasmid # 109529 ; http://n2t.net/addgene:109529 ; RRID:Addgene_109529)
